Addgene plasmid #229692: pcDNA3.1(-)-EGFP-FP4-mito
Purpose: Transient expression of EGFP FP4-mito in mammalian cells
Depositing lab: Alpha Yap. Depositing organization: University of Queensland. Publication: Ena/VASP proteins can regulate distinct modes of actin organization at cadherin-adhesive contacts. Scott JA, Shewan AM, den Elzen NR, Loureiro JJ, Gertler FB, Yap AS. Mol Biol Cell. 2006 Mar;17(3):1085-95. doi: 10.1091/mbc.e05-07-0644. Epub 2005 Dec 21. PubMed 16371509.
Backbone
  Vector backbone: pcDNA 3.1(-)
  Backbone size w/o insert (bp): 5401
  Vector type: Mammalian Expression
Growth in bacteria
  Bacterial resistance: Ampicillin, 100 μg/mL
  Growth temperature: 37°C
  Growth strain: NEB Stable
  Copy number: High Copy
Gene/Insert
  Gene/Insert name: EGFP; Mitochondira FP4 motifs from Listeria ActA
  Species: Listeria monocytogenes
  Insert size (bp): 1875
  Promoter: CMV promoter
  Tag / fusion protein: EGFP (N terminal on insert)
  Cloning method: Restriction Enzyme; 5′ cloning site EcoRI (not destroyed); 3′ cloning site HindIII (not destroyed)
  Sequencing primers: 5′ T7 Forward; TAATACGACTCACTATAGGG
Terms and licenses: Academic/Nonprofit Terms; Industry Terms: Not Available to Industry
How to cite: pcDNA3.1(-)-EGFP-FP4-mito was a gift from Alpha Yap (Addgene plasmid # 229692 ; http://n2t.net/addgene:229692 ; RRID:Addgene_229692)
