[The description below was written by a language model from this plasmid's Addgene catalogue record and pLannotate feature annotations shown in this document.]
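Description:
pcDNA3.1(-)-EGFP-FP4-mito is a mammalian expression plasmid built on the pcDNA3.1(-) backbone for transient expression of an EGFP-tagged FP4-mito fusion protein. It is maintained in E. coli through a high-copy ColE1/pUC-type origin and selected with ampicillin via the β-lactamase (AmpR) gene and its own promoter. An f1 origin is also present. The backbone carries an SV40 early promoter driving the neomycin/kanamycin phosphotransferase gene, followed by an SV40 polyadenylation signal. This cassette could support G418 selection in mammalian cells, although the stated purpose is transient expression. Short annotated fragments (HIV-1 LTR, ble, lacI, bom, and lac promoter/operator elements) appear to be backbone remnants or partial similarity matches rather than functional parts.

The expression cassette consists of the human CMV immediate-early enhancer and promoter, a T7 promoter that also serves as a sequencing primer site, the fusion open reading frame, and the bovine growth hormone polyadenylation signal. The roughly 1.9 kb insert was cloned between EcoRI and HindIII sites, both retained. It places EGFP at the N terminus of a fragment of the Listeria monocytogenes ActA protein, which contains the FP4 motifs. The feature table does not separately annotate a mitochondrial targeting sequence, though the construct name and insert description indicate mitochondrial localisation. From general knowledge, FP4 motifs are proline-rich ligands for the EVH1 domains of Ena/VASP proteins, so anchoring them at mitochondria is a common way to sequester Ena/VASP away from its normal sites of action, with EGFP marking expressing cells. This fits the associated study of how Ena/VASP proteins regulate actin organisation at cadherin-based adhesive contacts.
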