Features (pLannotate 1.2.2; 21 found; start..end, strand, type, name):
     28..80      -  misc_feature   bom (fragment): basis of mobility region from pBR322
    235..614     +  enhancer       CMV enhancer: human cytomegalovirus immediate early enhancer
    615..818     +  promoter       CMV promoter: human cytomegalovirus (CMV) immediate early promoter
    814..847     +  LTR            5' LTR (truncated) (fragment): truncated 5' long terminal repeat (LTR) from HIV-1
    863..881     +  promoter       T7 promoter: promoter for bacteriophage T7 RNA polymerase
    966..1682    +  CDS            EGFP: EGFP is a basic (constitutively fluorescent) green fluorescent protein published in 1996, derived from Aequorea victoria. It is reported to be a rapidly-maturing weak dimer with moderate acid sensitivity.
   1704..2837    +  CDS            actA (fragment): ACTA_LISMO - Also known as prtB. Experimental evidence at protein level: Swiss-Prot protein existence level 1. Virulence factor required for host cell microfilament interaction. It induces actin assembly around the bacteria to allow it to move within the cytoplasm. It is involved in the actin polymerization process. It seems to act as a nucleator that induces the reorganization of the actin cytoskeleton. From Listeria monocytogenes serovar 1/2a (strain ATCC BAA-679 / EGD-e).
   2873..3097    +  polyA_signal   bGH poly(A) signal: bovine growth hormone polyadenylation signal
   3101..3122    +  promoter       SV40 promoter (fragment): SV40 enhancer and early promoter
   3143..3571    +  rep_origin     f1 ori (sequence partly withheld): f1 bacteriophage origin of replication; arrow indicates direction of (+) strand synthesis
   3585..3914    +  promoter       SV40 promoter: SV40 enhancer and early promoter
   3981..4772    +  CDS            neo: KKA2_KLEPN - Also known as kan, nptII. Experimental evidence at protein level: Swiss-Prot protein existence level 1. Resistance to kanamycin, neomycin, paromomycin, ribostamycin, butirosin and gentamicin B. From Klebsiella pneumoniae.
   4796..4954    +  CDS            ble (fragment): BLE_KLEPN - Experimental evidence at protein level: Swiss-Prot protein existence level 1. Binding protein with a strong affinity to the bleomycin family of antibiotics. Binds to CL990; an antimitotic-antibiotic compound. From Klebsiella pneumoniae.
   4949..5070    +  polyA_signal   SV40 poly(A) signal: SV40 polyadenylation signal
   5143..5159    -  protein_bind   lac operator: The lac repressor binds to the lac operator to inhibit transcription in E. coli. This inhibition can be relieved by adding lactose or isopropyl-β-D-thiogalactopyranoside (IPTG). lac repressor encoded by lacI
   5167..5197    -  promoter       lac promoter: promoter for the E. coli lac operon
   5212..5233    -  protein_bind   CAP binding site: CAP binding activates transcription in the presence of cAMP. E. coli catabolite activator protein
   5246..5338    -  CDS            lacI (fragment): lac repressor; lacI; The lac repressor binds to the lac operator to inhibit transcription in E. coli. This inhibition can be relieved by adding lactose or isopropyl-β-D-thiogalactopyranoside (IPTG).
   5521..6109    -  rep_origin     ori: high-copy-number ColE1/pMB1/pBR322/pUC origin of replication
   6280..7140    -  CDS            AmpR: β-lactamase; bla; confers resistance to ampicillin, carbenicillin, and related antibiotics
   7141..7245    -  promoter       AmpR promoter: bla
>Addgene plasmid #229692 | pcDNA3.1(-)-EGFP-FP4-mito | addgene full sequence | sequence record 458305 | Addgene NGS Result
GACGGATCGGGAGATCTCCCGATCCCCTATGGTGCACTCTCAGTACAATCTGCTCTGATGCCGCATAGTT
AAGCCAGTATCTGCTCCCTGCTTGTGTGTTGGAGGTCGCTGAGTAGTGCGCGAGCAAAATTTAAGCTACA
ACAAGGCAAGGCTTGACCGACAATTGCATGAAGAATCTGCTTAGGGTTAGGCGTTTTGCGCTGCTTCGCG
ATGTACGGGCCAGATATACGCGTTGACATTGATTATTGACTAGTTATTAATAGTAATCAATTACGGGGTC
ATTAGTTCATAGCCCATATATGGAGTTCCGCGTTACATAACTTACGGTAAATGGCCCGCCTGGCTGACCG
CCCAACGACCCCCGCCCATTGACGTCAATAATGACGTATGTTCCCATAGTAACGCCAATAGGGACTTTCC
ATTGACGTCAATGGGTGGAGTATTTACGGTAAACTGCCCACTTGGCAGTACATCAAGTGTATCATATGCC
AAGTACGCCCCCTATTGACGTCAATGACGGTAAATGGCCCGCCTGGCATTATGCCCAGTACATGACCTTA
TGGGACTTTCCTACTTGGCAGTACATCTACGTATTAGTCATCGCTATTACCATGGTGATGCGGTTTTGGC
AGTACATCAATGGGCGTGGATAGCGGTTTGACTCACGGGGATTTCCAAGTCTCCACCCCATTGACGTCAA
TGGGAGTTTGTTTTGGCACCAAAATCAACGGGACTTTCCAAAATGTCGTAACAACTCCGCCCCATTGACG
CAAATGGGCGGTAGGCGTGTACGGTGGGAGGTCTATATAAGCAGAGCTCTCTGGCTAACTAGAGAACCCA
CTGCTTACTGGCTTATCGAAATTAATACGACTCACTATAGGGAGACCCAAGCTGGCTAGCGTTTAAACGG
GCCCTCTAGACTCGAGCGGCCGCCACTGTGCTGGATATCTGCAGAATTCGCCACCATGGTGAGCAAGGGC
GAGGAGCTGTTCACCGGGGTGGTGCCCATCCTGGTCGAGCTGGACGGCGACGTAAACGGCCACAAGTTCA
GCGTGTCCGGCGAGGGCGAGGGCGATGCCACCTACGGCAAGCTGACCCTGAAGTTCATCTGCACCACCGG
CAAGCTGCCCGTGCCCTGGCCCACCCTCGTGACCACCCTGACCTACGGCGTGCAGTGCTTCAGCCGCTAC
CCCGACCACATGAAGCAGCACGACTTCTTCAAGTCCGCCATGCCCGAAGGCTACGTCCAGGAGCGCACCA
TCTTCTTCAAGGACGACGGCAACTACAAGACCCGCGCCGAGGTGAAGTTCGAGGGCGACACCCTGGTGAA
CCGCATCGAGCTGAAGGGCATCGACTTCAAGGAGGACGGCAACATCCTGGGGCACAAGCTGGAGTACAAC
TACAACAGCCACAACGTCTATATCATGGCCGACAAGCAGAAGAACGGCATCAAGGTGAACTTCAAGATCC
GCCACAACATCGAGGACGGCAGCGTGCAGCTCGCCGACCACTACCAGCAGAACACCCCCATCGGCGACGG
CCCCGTGCTGCTGCCCGACAACCACTACCTGAGCACCCAGTCCGCCCTGAGCAAAGACCCCAACGAGAAG
CGCGATCACATGGTCCTGCTGGAGTTCGTGACCGCCGCCGGGATCACTCTCGGCATGGACGAGCTGTACA
AGTCCGGACTCAGATCTATCGTAGCTTCGGACTTCCCGCCACCACCTACGGATGAAGAGTTAAGACTTGC
TTTGCCAGAGACACCAATGCTTCTTGGTTTTAATGCTCCTGCTACATCAGAACCGAGCTCATTCGAATTT
CCACCACCACCTACGGATGAAGAGTTAAGACTTGCTTTGCCAGAGACGCCAATGCTTCTTGGTTTTAATG
CTCCTGCTACATCGGAACCGAGCTCGTTCGAATTTCCACCGCCTCCAACAGAAGATGAACTAGAAATCAT
CCGGGAAACAGCATCCTCGCTAGATTCTAGTTTTACAAGAGGGGATTTAGCTAGTTTGAGAAATGCTATT
AATCGCCATAGTCAAAATTTCTCTGATTTCCCACCAATCCCAACAGAAGAAGAGTTGAACGGGAGAGGCG
GTAGACCAACATCTGAAGAATTTAGTTCGCTGAATAGTGGTGATTTTACAGATGACGAAAACAGCGAGAC
AACAGAAGAAGAAATTGATCGCCTAGCTGATTTAAGAGATAGAGGAACAGGAAAACACTCAAGAAATGCG
GGTTTTTTACCATTAAATCCGTTTGCTAGCAGCCCGGTTCCTTCGTTAAGTCCAAAGGTATCGAAAATAA
GCACACCGGCTCTGATAAGTGACATAACTAAAAAAACGCCATTTAAGAATCCATCACAGCCATTAAATGT
GTTTAATAAAAAAACTACAACGAAAACAGTGACTAAAAAACCAACCCCTGTAAAGACCGCACCAAAGCTA
GCAGAACTTCCTGCCACAAAACCACAAGAAACCGTACTTAGGGAAAATAAAACACCCTTTATAGAAAAAC
AAGCAGAAACAAACAAGCAGTCAATTAATATGCCGAGCCTACCAGTAATCCAAAAAGAAGCTACAGAGAG
CGATAAAGAGGAAATGAAACCACAAACCGAGGAAAAAATGGTAGAGGAAAGCGAATCAGCTAATAACGCA
AACGGAAAAAATCGTTCTGCTGGCATTGAAGAAGGAAAACTAATTGCTAAAAGTGCAGAAGACGAAAAAG
CGAAGGAAGAACCAGGGAACCATAGGATCGTAATTCTTGCAATGTTAGCTATTGGCGTGTTCTCTTTAGG
GGCGTTTATCAAAATTATTCAATTAAGAAAAAATAATTAAAAGCTTAAGTTTAAACCGCTGATCAGCCTC
GACTGTGCCTTCTAGTTGCCAGCCATCTGTTGTTTGCCCCTCCCCCGTGCCTTCCTTGACCCTGGAAGGT
GCCACTCCCACTGTCCTTTCCTAATAAAATGAGGAAATTGCATCGCATTGTCTGAGTAGGTGTCATTCTA
TTCTGGGGGGTGGGGTGGGGCAGGACAGCAAGGGGGAGGATTGGGAAGACAATAGCAGGCATGCTGGGGA
TGCGGTGGGCTCTATGGCTTCTGAGGCGGAAAGAACCAGCTGGGGCTCTAGGGGGTATCCCC
[124 nt withheld, positions 3143-3266]
C
[91 nt withheld, positions 3268-3358]
A
[49 nt withheld, positions 3360-3408]
CCTTTGACGTTGGAGTCCACGTTCTTT
[37 nt withheld, positions 3436-3472]
ACCCTATCTCGGTCTATTCTTTTGATTTATAAGGGATTTTGCCGATTTCGGCCTATTGGTTAAAAAATGA
GCTGATTTAACAAAAATTTAACGCGAATTAATTCTGTGGAATGTGTGTCAGTTAGGGTGTGGAAAGTCCC
CAGGCTCCCCAGCAGGCAGAAGTATGCAAAGCATGCATCTCAATTAGTCAGCAACCAGGTGTGGAAAGTC
CCCAGGCTCCCCAGCAGGCAGAAGTATGCAAAGCATGCATCTCAATTAGTCAGCAACCATAGTCCCGCCC
CTAACTCCGCCCATCCCGCCCCTAACTCCGCCCAGTTCCGCCCATTCTCCGCCCCATGGCTGACTAATTT
TTTTTATTTATGCAGAGGCCGAGGCCGCCTCTGCCTCTGAGCTATTCCAGAAGTAGTGAGGAGGCTTTTT
TGGAGGCCTAGGCTTTTGCAAAAAGCTCCCGGGAGCTTGTATATCCATTTTCGGATCTGATCAAGAGACA
GGATGAGGATCGTTTCGCATGATTGAACAAGATGGATTGCACGCAGGTTCTCCGGCCGCTTGGGTGGAGA
GGCTATTCGGCTATGACTGGGCACAACAGACAATCGGCTGCTCTGATGCCGCCGTGTTCCGGCTGTCAGC
GCAGGGGCGCCCGGTTCTTTTTGTCAAGACCGACCTGTCCGGTGCCCTGAATGAACTGCAGGACGAGGCA
GCGCGGCTATCGTGGCTGGCCACGACGGGCGTTCCTTGCGCAGCTGTGCTCGACGTTGTCACTGAAGCGG
GAAGGGACTGGCTGCTATTGGGCGAAGTGCCGGGGCAGGATCTCCTGTCATCTCACCTTGCTCCTGCCGA
GAAAGTATCCATCATGGCTGATGCAATGCGGCGGCTGCATACGCTTGATCCGGCTACCTGCCCATTCGAC
CACCAAGCGAAACATCGCATCGAGCGAGCACGTACTCGGATGGAAGCCGGTCTTGTCGATCAGGATGATC
TGGACGAAGAGCATCAGGGGCTCGCGCCAGCCGAACTGTTCGCCAGGCTCAAGGCGCGCATGCCCGACGG
CGAGGATCTCGTCGTGACCCATGGCGATGCCTGCTTGCCGAATATCATGGTGGAAAATGGCCGCTTTTCT
GGATTCATCGACTGTGGCCGGCTGGGTGTGGCGGACCGCTATCAGGACATAGCGTTGGCTACCCGTGATA
TTGCTGAAGAGCTTGGCGGCGAATGGGCTGACCGCTTCCTCGTGCTTTACGGTATCGCCGCTCCCGATTC
GCAGCGCATCGCCTTCTATCGCCTTCTTGACGAGTTCTTCTGAGCGGGACTCTGGGGTTCGAAATGACCG
ACCAAGCGACGCCCAACCTGCCATCACGAGATTTCGATTCCACCGCCGCCTTCTATGAAAGGTTGGGCTT
CGGAATCGTTTTCCGGGACGCCGGCTGGATGATCCTCCAGCGCGGGGATCTCATGCTGGAGTTCTTCGCC
CACCCCAACTTGTTTATTGCAGCTTATAATGGTTACAAATAAAGCAATAGCATCACAAATTTCACAAATA
AAGCATTTTTTTCACTGCATTCTAGTTGTGGTTTGTCCAAACTCATCAATGTATCTTATCATGTCTGTAT
ACCGTCGACCTCTAGCTAGAGCTTGGCGTAATCATGGTCATAGCTGTTTCCTGTGTGAAATTGTTATCCG
CTCACAATTCCACACAACATACGAGCCGGAAGCATAAAGTGTAAAGCCTGGGGTGCCTAATGAGTGAGCT
AACTCACATTAATTGCGTTGCGCTCACTGCCCGCTTTCCAGTCGGGAAACCTGTCGTGCCAGCTGCATTA
ATGAATCGGCCAACGCGCGGGGAGAGGCGGTTTGCGTATTGGGCGCTCTTCCGCTTCCTCGCTCACTGAC
TCGCTGCGCTCGGTCGTTCGGCTGCGGCGAGCGGTATCAGCTCACTCAAAGGCGGTAATACGGTTATCCA
CAGAATCAGGGGATAACGCAGGAAAGAACATGTGAGCAAAAGGCCAGCAAAAGGCCAGGAACCGTAAAAA
GGCCGCGTTGCTGGCGTTTTTCCATAGGCTCCGCCCCCCTGACGAGCATCACAAAAATCGACGCTCAAGT
CAGAGGTGGCGAAACCCGACAGGACTATAAAGATACCAGGCGTTTCCCCCTGGAAGCTCCCTCGTGCGCT
CTCCTGTTCCGACCCTGCCGCTTACCGGATACCTGTCCGCCTTTCTCCCTTCGGGAAGCGTGGCGCTTTC
TCATAGCTCACGCTGTAGGTATCTCAGTTCGGTGTAGGTCGTTCGCTCCAAGCTGGGCTGTGTGCACGAA
CCCCCCGTTCAGCCCGACCGCTGCGCCTTATCCGGTAACTATCGTCTTGAGTCCAACCCGGTAAGACACG
ACTTATCGCCACTGGCAGCAGCCACTGGTAACAGGATTAGCAGAGCGAGGTATGTAGGCGGTGCTACAGA
GTTCTTGAAGTGGTGGCCTAACTACGGCTACACTAGAAGAACAGTATTTGGTATCTGCGCTCTGCTGAAG
CCAGTTACCTTCGGAAAAAGAGTTGGTAGCTCTTGATCCGGCAAACAAACCACCGCTGGTAGCGGTGGTT
TTTTTGTTTGCAAGCAGCAGATTACGCGCAGAAAAAAAGGATCTCAAGAAGATCCTTTGATCTTTTCTAC
GGGGTCTGACGCTCAGTGGAACGAAAACTCACGTTAAGGGATTTTGGTCATGAGATTATCAAAAAGGATC
TTCACCTAGATCCTTTTAAATTAAAAATGAAGTTTTAAATCAATCTAAAGTATATATGAGTAAACTTGGT
CTGACAGTTACCAATGCTTAATCAGTGAGGCACCTATCTCAGCGATCTGTCTATTTCGTTCATCCATAGT
TGCCTGACTCCCCGTCGTGTAGATAACTACGATACGGGAGGGCTTACCATCTGGCCCCAGTGCTGCAATG
ATACCGCGAGACCCACGCTCACCGGCTCCAGATTTATCAGCAATAAACCAGCCAGCCGGAAGGGCCGAGC
GCAGAAGTGGTCCTGCAACTTTATCCGCCTCCATCCAGTCTATTAATTGTTGCCGGGAAGCTAGAGTAAG
TAGTTCGCCAGTTAATAGTTTGCGCAACGTTGTTGCCATTGCTACAGGCATCGTGGTGTCACGCTCGTCG
TTTGGTATGGCTTCATTCAGCTCCGGTTCCCAACGATCAAGGCGAGTTACATGATCCCCCATGTTGTGCA
AAAAAGCGGTTAGCTCCTTCGGTCCTCCGATCGTTGTCAGAAGTAAGTTGGCCGCAGTGTTATCACTCAT
GGTTATGGCAGCACTGCATAATTCTCTTACTGTCATGCCATCCGTAAGATGCTTTTCTGTGACTGGTGAG
TACTCAACCAAGTCATTCTGAGAATAGTGTATGCGGCGACCGAGTTGCTCTTGCCCGGCGTCAATACGGG
ATAATACCGCGCCACATAGCAGAACTTTAAAAGTGCTCATCATTGGAAAACGTTCTTCGGGGCGAAAACT
CTCAAGGATCTTACCGCTGTTGAGATCCAGTTCGATGTAACCCACTCGTGCACCCAACTGATCTTCAGCA
TCTTTTACTTTCACCAGCGTTTCTGGGTGAGCAAAAACAGGAAGGCAAAATGCCGCAAAAAAGGGAATAA
GGGCGACACGGAAATGTTGAATACTCATACTCTTCCTTTTTCAATATTATTGAAGCATTTATCAGGGTTA
TTGTCTCATGAGCGGATACATATTTGAATGTATTTAGAAAAATAAACAAATAGGGGTTCCGCGCACATTT
CCCCGAAAAGTGCCACCTGACGTC
